Addgene plasmid #52032: pDYH5
Purpose: Expression of GFP-tagged DAF-16 in C. elegans
Depositing lab: Meng-Qiu Dong. Depositing organization: National Institute of Biological Sciences, Beijing. Publication: CAMKII and Calcineurin regulate the lifespan of Caenorhabditis elegans through the FOXO transcription factor DAF-16. Tao L, Xie Q, Ding YH, Li ST, Peng S, Zhang YP, Tan D, Yuan Z, Dong MQ. Elife. 2013;2:e00518. doi: 10.7554/eLife.00518. Epub 2013 Jun 25. PubMed 23805378.
Backbone
  Vector backbone: pPD95.81
  Backbone manufacturer: Andrew Fire (Addgene Plasmid 1497)
  Backbone size w/o insert (bp): 4406
  Vector type: Worm Expression
Growth in bacteria
  Bacterial resistance: Ampicillin, 100 μg/mL
  Growth temperature: 37°C
  Growth strain: DH5alpha
  Copy number: High Copy
Gene/Insert
  Gene/Insert name: DAF-16
  Species: C. elegans (nematode)
  Insert size (bp): 7672
  Entrez Gene: daf-16 (a.k.a. CELE_R13H8.1)
  Tag / fusion protein: HIS (C terminal on insert); GFP (C terminal on insert)
  Cloning method: Restriction Enzyme; 5′ cloning site NotI (not destroyed); 3′ cloning site AgeI (not destroyed)
  Sequencing primers: 5′ M13-Rev; 3′ GFP-R
Resource information
  A portion of this plasmid was derived from a plasmid made by: Insert DNA a gift from Thomas E. Johnson (University of Colorado, Boulder)
Terms and licenses: Academic/Nonprofit Terms; Industry Terms: Not Available to Industry
Depositor comments: The D->V point mutation in DAF-16 has no functional consequence.
How to cite: pDYH5 was a gift from Meng-Qiu Dong (Addgene plasmid # 52032 ; http://n2t.net/addgene:52032 ; RRID:Addgene_52032)
