[The description below was written by a language model from this plasmid's Addgene catalogue record.]
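Description:
pDYH5 is a worm expression plasmid built on pPD95.81, one of the Fire lab C. elegans GFP fusion vectors, with a backbone of about 4.4 kb. It is maintained in E. coli as a high-copy plasmid under ampicillin selection. No feature table accompanies the record, so the bacterial origin and other backbone elements are not itemised. No worm selection or co-injection marker is listed either.

The payload is a roughly 7.7 kb insert from C. elegans daf-16, which encodes the FOXO-family transcription factor acting downstream of insulin/IGF-like signalling in lifespan and stress-response regulation. The fragment was cloned between NotI and AgeI sites, both of which remain intact. This places the DAF-16 coding region upstream of C-terminal His and GFP tags, so the product is a DAF-16 fusion carrying both tags. The His tag offers a handle for affinity purification, and GFP allows the protein to be visualised in live animals. The record does not state which promoter drives expression. The size of the insert would be compatible with it carrying upstream regulatory sequence along with coding sequence, but this is not documented, and neither is the daf-16 isoform represented. The depositor notes a D-to-V point mutation in DAF-16 and reports that it has no functional consequence.

The stated purpose is expression of GFP-tagged DAF-16 in C. elegans. The associated work examined how CaMKII and calcineurin regulate lifespan through DAF-16. In that setting, such a construct suits generating transgenic worms to follow DAF-16 abundance and subcellular localisation, including its shuttling between nucleus and cytoplasm, or to recover the tagged protein for biochemical analysis.
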