>Addgene plasmid #52032 | pDYH5 | addgene partial sequence | sequence record 81934 | GFPfusionREV 5'-CTCCACTGACAGAAAATTTG-3'
AAAGTTCTTCTCCTTTACTCATTTTTTCTACCGGTCCCTGGAACAGAACTTCCAGGTGATGGTGATGGTG
ATGAGGCGCGCCCAAATCAAAATGAATATGCTGCCCTCCAGCTTGACTCAGCTCATGTCTGATCAATGCA
TCAACATCCATAGTAACCATCAGTGGCTGATCGGGAAGTGTCAGATTTTCCAAATCAATTGGAAGAGCCG
ATGAAGAAGCGACAGTATGCTGTGCAGCTACAATTCCACACGATTGAATTCCAGGCAGTGGAGATGAGTT
GGATGTTGATAGCCAATTGATTGGAGTTATTCCACCATTTTGATAGTTTCCATAGGCACCCGGTAGTGGC
ATTGGCTTGAAGTTAGTGCTTGGCACAATTGGATTTCGAAGAAGTGGATTCTGAGCACACGATCCACGGA
CACTGTTCAACTCGTGGTATGATGGTGGTGGAGCAATTGGTTCCGTCTTAATCGGCTTCGACTCCTGCTT
AATCTGAACTCCACCAATATGAGTAGTTGCATCGATACGCATTTGATCAGTTCTATCAACAATATCACTT
GGAATTGCTGGAACCGATTCGCCAACCCATGATGGGAATTCTAGATCATCATAGATATCACTTCCAATAG
CTGGAGAAACACGAGACGACGATCCAGGAATCGAGAGGTTCGATTGAGTTCGGGGACGGAAAGATGATGG
AACGTTATCAAATGCTCCTTGCATTGAATCATCATCATACAAATCGTGAGAAATCGTTTGAATCGATCCG
GCAATCGAATTTCCATTAAGTGTCGAGTGAAGGGAGCCCATCAATGCTCTCTCCTTTATCCTCTTCTTGG
CTCCGCGGCGAGATTTTTCGAGT
